>Addgene plasmid #71748 | Aurein1.2_(+36GFP)-Cre | depositor full sequence | sequence record 138848 | Aurein1.2_(+36GFP)-Cre sequence 7122 bps
GGGAATTGTGAGCGGATAACAATTCCCCTCTAGAAATAATTTTGTTTAACTTTAAGAAGGAGATATCATA
TGGGCCTGTTTGATATTATTAAAAAAATTGCGGAAAGCTTTGCTAGCGGTGGTAGCGGTGGTTCTGGTGG
TTCTGGTGGTAGCGGCGGTAGCGGTGGTAGCGGTGGTAGCGGTGGCAGCGGCGGTTCTAGCAAAGGTGAA
CGTCTGTTTCGTGGTAAAGTACCGATCTTAGTGGAATTAAAGGGCGACGTGAACGGTCATAAATTTAGCG
TGCGCGGCAAAGGCAAAGGTGACGCTACCCGTGGTAAATTGACCCTGAAGTTTATTTGCACAACAGGCAA
ATTACCCGTTCCGTGGCCCACCTTAGTGACCACCCTGACCTATGGCGTTCAGTGCTTCAGTCGTTACCCT
AAACACATGAAACGTCACGATTTTTTCAAATCAGCCATGCCTAAAGGATATGTTCAAGAGCGTACAATCA
GCTTCAAGAAGGATGGCAAATATAAAACGCGTGCGGAAGTGAAATTTGAAGGCCGCACATTAGTAAATCG
TATCAAACTGAAAGGTCGTGACTTCAAAGAAAAAGGCAACATTTTAGGCCATAAACTGCGTTATAACTTT
AATTCTCATAAGGTGTATATTACGGCCGATAAACGCAAGAATGGTATCAAGGCAAAATTCAAAATTCGCC
ATAACGTGAAAGACGGCAGCGTTCAATTAGCGGATCATTATCAACAAAACACGCCGATTGGTCGCGGGCC
TGTACTGTTACCTCGCAACCACTACCTGAGCACCCGTTCTAAACTGAGCAAAGATCCGAAAGAAAAACGC
GATCACATGGTTCTGTTAGAATTCGTGACCGCTGCAGGCATTAAGCACGGACGCGACGAACGCTACAAGA
CCGGTGGTAGCGGTGGTTCTGGTGGTTCTGGTGGTAGCGGCGGTAGCGGTGGTAGCGGTGGTAGCGGTGG
CAGCGGCGGTACCGCGAGCAATTTACTGACCGTACACCAAAATTTGCCTGCATTGCCGGTCGATGCAACG
AGTGATGAGGTTCGCAAGAACCTGATGGACATGTTCAGGGATCGCCAGGCGTTTTCTGAGCATACCTGGA
AAATGCTTCTGTCCGTTTGCCGGTCGTGGGCGGCATGGTGCAAGTTGAATAACCGGAAATGGTTTCCCGC
AGAACCTGAAGATGTTCGCGATTATCTTCTATATCTTCAGGCGCGCGGTCTGGCAGTAAAAACTATCCAG
CAACATTTGGGCCAGCTAAACATGCTTCATCGTCGGTCCGGGCTGCCACGACCAAGTGACAGCAATGCTG
TTTCACTGGTTATGCGGCGTATCCGAAAAGAAAACGTTGATGCCGGTGAACGTGCAAAACAGGCTCTAGC
GTTCGAACGCACTGATTTCGACCAGGTTCGTTCACTCATGGAAAATAGCGATCGCTGCCAGGATATACGT
AATCTGGCATTTCTGGGGATTGCTTATAACACCCTGTTACGTATAGCCGAAATTGCCAGGATCAGGGTTA
AAGATATCTCACGTACTGACGGTGGGAGAATGTTAATCCATATTGGCAGAACGAAAACGCTGGTTAGCAC
TGCAGGTGTAGAGAAGGCACTTAGCCTGGGGGTAACTAAACTGGTCGAGCGATGGATTTCCGTCTCTGGT
GTAGCTGATGATCCGAATAACTACCTGTTTTGCCGGGTCAGAAAAAATGGTGTTGCCGCGCCATCTGCCA
CCAGCCAGCTATCAACTCGCGCCCTGGAAGGGATTTTTGAAGCAACTCATCGATTGATTTACGGCGCTAA
GGATGACTCTGGTCAGAGATACCTGGCCTGGTCTGGACACAGTGCCCGTGTCGGAGCCGCGCGAGATATG
GCCCGCGCTGGAGTTTCAATACCGGAGATCATGCAAGCTGGTGGCTGGACCAATGTAAATATTGTCATGA
ACTATATCCGTAACCTGGATAGTGAAACAGGGGCAATGGTGCGCCTGCTGGAAGATGGCGACGGCGGATC
CCATCACCACCACCATCACTAATGACTCGAGTCTGGTAAAGAAACCGCTGCTGCGAAATTTGAACGCCAG
CACATGGACTCGTCTACTAGCGCAGCTTAATTAACCTAGGCTGCTGCCACCGCTGAGCAATAACTAGCAT
AACCCCTTGGGGCCTCTAAACGGGTCTTGAGGGGTTTTTTGCTGAAAGGAGGAACTATATCCGGATTGGC
GAATGGG
[124 nt withheld, positions 2248-2371]
C
[91 nt withheld, positions 2373-2463]
A
[49 nt withheld, positions 2465-2513]
CCTTTGACGTTGGAGTCCACGTTCTTT
[37 nt withheld, positions 2541-2577]
ACCCTATCTCGGTCTATTCTTTTGATTTATAAGGGATTTTGCCGATTTCGGCCTATTGGTTAAAAAATGA
GCTGATTTAACAAAAATTTAACGCGAATTTTAACAAAATATTAACGTTTACAATTTCTGGCGGCACGATG
GCATGAGATTATCAAAAAGGATCTTCACCTAGATCCTTTTAAATTAAAAATGAAGTTTTAAATCAATCTA
AAGTATATATGAGTAAACTTGGTCTGACAGTTACCAATGCTTAATCAGTGAGGCACCTATCTCAGCGATC
TGTCTATTTCGTTCATCCATAGTTGCCTGACTCCCCGTCGTGTAGATAACTACGATACGGGAGGGCTTAC
CATCTGGCCCCAGTGCTGCAATGATACCGCGAGACCCACGCTCACCGGCTCCAGATTTATCAGCAATAAA
CCAGCCAGCCGGAAGGGCCGAGCGCAGAAGTGGTCCTGCAACTTTATCCGCCTCCATCCAGTCTATTAAT
TGTTGCCGGGAAGCTAGAGTAAGTAGTTCGCCAGTTAATAGTTTGCGCAACGTTGTTGCCATTGCTACAG
GCATCGTGGTGTCACGCTCGTCGTTTGGTATGGCTTCATTCAGCTCCGGTTCCCAACGATCAAGGCGAGT
TACATGATCCCCCATGTTGTGCAAAAAAGCGGTTAGCTCCTTCGGTCCTCCGATCGTTGTCAGAAGTAAG
TTGGCCGCAGTGTTATCACTCATGGTTATGGCAGCACTGCATAATTCTCTTACTGTCATGCCATCCGTAA
GATGCTTTTCTGTGACTGGTGAGTACTCAACCAAGTCATTCTGAGAATAGTGTATGCGGCGACCGAGTTG
CTCTTGCCCGGCGTCAATACGGGATAATACCGCGCCACATAGCAGAACTTTAAAAGTGCTCATCATTGGA
AAACGTTCTTCGGGGCGAAAACTCTCAAGGATCTTACCGCTGTTGAGATCCAGTTCGATGTAACCCACTC
GTGCACCCAACTGATCTTCAGCATCTTTTACTTTCACCAGCGTTTCTGGGTGAGCAAAAACAGGAAGGCA
AAATGCCGCAAAAAAGGGAATAAGGGCGACACGGAAATGTTGAATACTCATACTCTTCCTTTTTCAATCA
TGATTGAAGCATTTATCAGGGTTATTGTCTCATGAGCGGATACATATTTGAATGTATTTAGAAAAATAAA
CAAATAGGTCATGACCAAAATCCCTTAACGTGAGTTTTCGTTCCACTGAGCGTCAGACCCCGTAGAAAAG
ATCAAAGGATCTTCTTGAGATCCTTTTTTTCTGCGCGTAATCTGCTGCTTGCAAACAAAAAAACCACCGC
TACCAGCGGTGGTTTGTTTGCCGGATCAAGAGCTACCAACTCTTTTTCCGAAGGTAACTGGCTTCAGCAG
AGCGCAGATACCAAATACTGTCCTTCTAGTGTAGCCGTAGTTAGGCCACCACTTCAAGAACTCTGTAGCA
CCGCCTACATACCTCGCTCTGCTAATCCTGTTACCAGTGGCTGCTGCCAGTGGCGATAAGTCGTGTCTTA
CCGGGTTGGACTCAAGACGATAGTTACCGGATAAGGCGCAGCGGTCGGGCTGAACGGGGGGTTCGTGCAC
ACAGCCCAGCTTGGAGCGAACGACCTACACCGAACTGAGATACCTACAGCGTGAGCTATGAGAAAGCGCC
ACGCTTCCCGAAGGGAGAAAGGCGGACAGGTATCCGGTAAGCGGCAGGGTCGGAACAGGAGAGCGCACGA
GGGAGCTTCCAGGGGGAAACGCCTGGTATCTTTATAGTCCTGTCGGGTTTCGCCACCTCTGACTTGAGCG
TCGATTTTTGTGATGCTCGTCAGGGGGGCGGAGCCTATGGAAAAACGCCAGCAACGCGGCCTTTTTACGG
TTCCTGGCCTTTTGCTGGCCTTTTGCTCACATGTTCTTTCCTGCGTTATCCCCTGATTCTGTGGATAACC
GTATTACCGCCTTTGAGTGAGCTGATACCGCTCGCCGCAGCCGAACGACCGAGCGCAGCGAGTCAGTGAG
CGAGGAAGCGGAAGAGCGCCTGATGCGGTATTTTCTCCTTACGCATCTGTGCGGTATTTCACACCGCATA
TATGGTGCACTCTCAGTACAATCTGCTCTGATGCCGCATAGTTAAGCCAGTATACACTCCGCTATCGCTA
CGTGACTGGGTCATGGCTGCGCCCCGACACCCGCCAACACCCGCTGACGCGCCCTGACGGGCTTGTCTGC
TCCCGGCATCCGCTTACAGACAAGCTGTGACCGTCTCCGGGAGCTGCATGTGTCAGAGGTTTTCACCGTC
ATCACCGAAACGCGCGAGGCAGCTGCGGTAAAGCTCATCAGCGTGGTCGTGAAGCGATTCACAGATGTCT
GCCTGTTCATCCGCGTCCAGCTCGTTGAGTTTCTCCAGAAGCGTTAATGTCTGGCTTCTGATAAAGCGGG
CCATGTTAAGGGCGGTTTTTTCCTGTTTGGTCACTGATGCCTCCGTGTAAGGGGGATTTCTGTTCATGGG
GGTAATGATACCGATGAAACGAGAGAGGATGCTCACGATACGGGTTACTGATGATGAACATGCCCGGTTA
CTGGAACGTTGTGAGGGTAAACAACTGGCGGTATGGATGCGGCGGGACCAGAGAAAAATCACTCAGGGTC
AATGCCAGCGCTTCGTTAATACAGATGTAGGTGTTCCACAGGGTAGCCAGCAGCATCCTGCGATGCAGAT
CCGGAACATAATGGTGCAGGGCGCTGACTTCCGCGTTTCCAGACTTTACGAAACACGGAAACCGAAGACC
ATTCATGTTGTTGCTCAGGTCGCAGACGTTTTGCAGCAGCAGTCGCTTCACGTTCGCTCGCGTATCGGTG
ATTCATTCTGCTAACCAGTAAGGCAACCCCGCCAGCCTAGCCGGGTCCTCAACGACAGGAGCACGATCAT
GCTAGTCATGCCCCGCGCCCACCGGAAGGAGCTGACTGGGTTGAAGGCTCTCAAGGGCATCGGTCGAGAT
CCCGGTGCCTAATGAGTGAGCTAACTTACATTAATTGCGTTGCGCTCACTGCCCGCTTTCCAGTCGGGAA
ACCTGTCGTGCCAGCTGCATTAATGAATCGGCCAACGCGCGGGGAGAGGCGGTTTGCGTATTGGGCGCCA
GGGTGGTTTTTCTTTTCACCAGTGAGACGGGCAACAGCTGATTGCCCTTCACCGCCTGGCCCTGAGAGAG
TTGCAGCAAGCGGTCCACGCTGGTTTGCCCCAGCAGGCGAAAATCCTGTTTGATGGTGGTTAACGGCGGG
ATATAACATGAGCTGTCTTCGGTATCGTCGTATCCCACTACCGAGATGTCCGCACCAACGCGCAGCCCGG
ACTCGGTAATGGCGCGCATTGCGCCCAGCGCCATCTGATCGTTGGCAACCAGCATCGCAGTGGGAACGAT
GCCCTCATTCAGCATTTGCATGGTTTGTTGAAAACCGGACATGGCACTCCAGTCGCCTTCCCGTTCCGCT
ATCGGCTGAATTTGATTGCGAGTGAGATATTTATGCCAGCCAGCCAGACGCAGACGCGCCGAGACAGAAC
TTAATGGGCCCGCTAACAGCGCGATTTGCTGGTGACCCAATGCGACCAGATGCTCCACGCCCAGTCGCGT
ACCGTCTTCATGGGAGAAAATAATACTGTTGATGGGTGTCTGGTCAGAGACATCAAGAAATAACGCCGGA
ACATTAGTGCAGGCAGCTTCCACAGCAATGGCATCCTGGTCATCCAGCGGATAGTTAATGATCAGCCCAC
TGACGCGTTGCGCGAGAAGATTGTGCACCGCCGCTTTACAGGCTTCGACGCCGCTTCGTTCTACCATCGA
CACCACCACGCTGGCACCCAGTTGATCGGCGCGAGATTTAATCGCCGCGACAATTTGCGACGGCGCGTGC
AGGGCCAGACTGGAGGTGGCAACGCCAATCAGCAACGACTGTTTGCCCGCCAGTTGTTGTGCCACGCGGT
TGGGAATGTAATTCAGCTCCGCCATCGCCGCTTCCACTTTTTCCCGCGTTTTCGCAGAAACGTGGCTGGC
CTGGTTCACCACGCGGGAAACGGTCTGATAAGAGACACCGGCATACTCTGCGACATCGTATAACGTTACT
GGTTTCACATTCACCACCCTGAATTGACTCTCTTCCGGGCGCTATCATGCCATACCGCGAAAGGTTTTGC
GCCATTCGATGGTGTCCGGGATCTCGACGCTCTCCCTTATGCGACTCCTGCATTAGGAAGCAGCCCAGTA
GTAGGTTGAGGCCGTTGAGCACCGCCGCCGCAAGGAATGGTGCATGCAAGGAGATGGCGCCCAACAGTCC
CCCGGCCACGGGGCCTGCCACCATACCCACGCCGAAACAAGCGCTCATGAGCCCGAAGTGGCGAGCCCGA
TCTTCCCCATCGGTGATGTCGGCGATATAGGCGCCAGCAACCGCACCTGTGGCGCCGGTGATGCCGGCCA
CGATGCGTCCGGCGTAGAGGATCGAGATCGATCTCGATCCCGCGAAATTAATACGACTCACTATA
Features (pLannotate 1.2.2; 20 found; start..end, strand, type, name):
      2..26      +  protein_bind   lac operator: The lac repressor binds to the lac operator to inhibit transcription in E. coli. This inhibition can be relieved by adding lactose or isopropyl-β-D-thiogalactopyranoside (IPTG). lac repressor encoded by lacI
     41..63      +  RBS            RBS: efficient ribosome binding site from bacteriophage T7 gene 10 (Olins and Rangwala, 1989)
    199..909     +  CDS            Superfolder GFP: Superfolder GFP is a basic (constitutively fluorescent) green fluorescent protein published in 2005, derived from Aequorea victoria. It is reported to be a very rapidly-maturing weak dimer.
    999..2021    +  CDS            Cre: site-specific recombinase Cre is a site-specific recombinase from bacteriophage P1. Recombination occurs at loxP sequences.
   2068..2109    +  CDS            S-Tag (fragment): affinity and epitope tag derived from pancreatic ribonuclease A
   2139..2156    +  CDS            SET1 (fragment): solubility-enhancement tag derived from T7 phage gene 10B
   2164..2211    +  terminator     T7 terminator: transcription terminator for bacteriophage T7 RNA polymerase
   2248..2703    +  rep_origin     f1 ori (sequence partly withheld): f1 bacteriophage origin of replication; arrow indicates direction of (+) strand synthesis
   2818..3678    -  CDS            AmpR: β-lactamase; bla; confers resistance to ampicillin, carbenicillin, and related antibiotics
   3679..3771    -  promoter       AmpR promoter: bla
   3852..4440    +  rep_origin     ori: high-copy-number ColE1/pMB1/pBR322/pUC origin of replication
   4626..4768    -  misc_feature   bom: basis of mobility region from pBR322
   4870..5061    -  CDS            rop: Rop protein, which maintains plasmids at low copy number; rop
   5078..5458    +  CDS            YPB1_ECOLX: Protein predicted: Swiss-Prot protein existence level 4. From Escherichia coli.
   5520..5584    -  CDS            TcR (fragment): tetracycline efflux protein; tet; confers resistance to tetracycline
   5599..5620    -  protein_bind   CAP binding site: CAP binding activates transcription in the presence of cAMP. E. coli catabolite activator protein
   5633..6715    -  CDS            lacI: lac repressor; lacI; The lac repressor binds to the lac operator to inhibit transcription in E. coli. This inhibition can be relieved by adding lactose or isopropyl-β-D-thiogalactopyranoside (IPTG).
   6716..6793    -  promoter       lacI promoter: lacI
   6801..7080    -  CDS            TcR (fragment): tetracycline efflux protein; tet; confers resistance to tetracycline
   7106..2       +  promoter       T7 promoter (across the origin): promoter for bacteriophage T7 RNA polymerase
