[The description below was written by a language model from this plasmid's Addgene catalogue record and pLannotate feature annotations shown in this document.]
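Description:
Aurein1.2_(+36GFP)-Cre is a 7.1 kb bacterial expression plasmid built on a pET29-type backbone for IPTG-inducible production of a recombinant fusion protein in E. coli. It carries a ColE1/pBR322-family origin together with the bom site and rop gene, an f1 phage origin, and a β-lactamase (AmpR) cassette. Ampicillin selection matches the catalogue entry, although standard pET29 vectors are usually kanamycin resistant, so this backbone appears to be a modified version. The catalogue lists it as high copy, while the annotated rop gene is normally associated with reduced copy number. The short tetracycline-resistance fragments and a predicted E. coli ORF are backbone remnants with no evident functional role.

Expression is driven by a T7 promoter followed by a lac operator and the T7 gene 10 ribosome binding site. A plasmid-borne lacI gene supplies repressor, and a T7 terminator closes the unit. Transcription therefore requires a host supplying T7 RNA polymerase, such as a DE3 lysogen. The roughly 1.9 kb synthetic insert, cloned between NcoI and XhoI, encodes a (GGS)9 flexible linker and the aurein 1.2 peptide joined to supercharged +36 GFP (annotated by similarity as superfolder GFP) and then Cre recombinase, with a C-terminal 6xHis tag for purification. The exact order of the linker and peptide upstream of GFP is not resolved by the feature table, and the S-tag and SET1 fragments lie downstream of Cre and are probably not part of the intended protein.

The purified protein is intended for protein delivery experiments. The cationic GFP promotes cellular uptake, aurein 1.2 was characterised as a peptide that enhances endosomal escape, and Cre-mediated recombination at loxP sites reports successful delivery to the cell interior.
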