Addgene plasmid #71748: Aurein1.2_(+36GFP)-Cre
Purpose: Aurein1.2+36GFP-Cre fusion expression in E. Coli
Depositing lab: David Liu. Depositing organization: Harvard University. Publication: Discovery and Characterization of a Peptide That Enhances Endosomal Escape of Delivered Proteins in Vitro and in Vivo. Li M, Tao Y, Shu Y, LaRochelle JR, Steinauer A, Thompson D, Schepartz A, Chen ZY, Liu DR. J Am Chem Soc. 2015 Nov 11;137(44):14084-93. doi: 10.1021/jacs.5b05694. Epub 2015 Oct 30. PubMed 26465072.
Backbone
  Vector backbone: pET29
  Backbone manufacturer: Novagen
  Backbone size w/o insert (bp): 5181
  Total vector size (bp): 7122
  Vector type: Bacterial Expression
Growth in bacteria
  Bacterial resistance: Ampicillin, 100 μg/mL
  Growth temperature: 37°C
  Growth strain: DH5alpha
  Growth instructions: For protein expression, transform into BL21 Star (DE3) cells. Induce at 1.0 OD with 0.5 mM IPTG final concentration. Growing overnight (16 hours) at 20-25 C.
  Copy number: High Copy
Gene/Insert
  Gene/Insert name: (GGS)9_Aurein1.2+36GFP-Cre
  Species: Synthetic
  Insert size (bp): 1941
  Tag / fusion protein: 6XHis (C terminal on insert)
  Cloning method: Restriction Enzyme; 5′ cloning site NcoI (not destroyed); 3′ cloning site XhoI (not destroyed)
  Sequencing primers: 5′ T7 promoter; 3′ T7 Terminator
Terms and licenses: Academic/Nonprofit Terms; Industry Terms: Not Available to Industry
How to cite: Aurein1.2_(+36GFP)-Cre was a gift from David Liu (Addgene plasmid # 71748 ; http://n2t.net/addgene:71748 ; RRID:Addgene_71748)
