>Addgene plasmid #71748 | Aurein1.2_(+36GFP)-Cre | addgene partial sequence | sequence record 138700 | T7 5'-TAATACGACTCACTATAGGG-3'
ACTTTAAGAAGGAGATATCATATGGGCCTGTTTGATATTATTAAAAAAATTGCGGAAAGCTTTGCTAGCG
GTGGTAGCGGTGGTTCTGGTGGTTCTGGTGGTAGCGGCGGTAGCGGTGGTAGCGGTGGTAGCGGTGGCAG
CGGCGGTTCTAGCAAAGGTGAACGTCTGTTTCGTGGTAAAGTACCGATCTTAGTGGAATTAAAGGGCGAC
GTGAACGGTCATAAATTTAGCGTGCGCGGCAAAGGCAAAGGTGACGCTACCCGTGGTAAATTGACCCTGA
AGTTTATTTGCACAACAGGCAAATTACCCGTTCCGTGGCCCACCTTAGTGACCACCCTGACCTATGGCGT
TCAGTGCTTCAGTCGTTACCCTAAACACATGAAACGTCACGATTTTTTCAAATCAGCCATGCCTAAAGGA
TATGTTCAAGAGCGTACAATCAGCTTCAAGAAGGATGGCAAATATAAAACGCGTGCGGAAGTGAAATTTG
AAGGCCGCACATTAGTAAATCGTATCAAACTGAAAGGTCGTGACTTCAAAGAAAAAGGCAACATTTTAGG
CCATAAACTGCGTTATAACTTTAATTCTCATAAGGTGTATATTACGGCCGATAAACGCAAGAATGGTATC
AAGGCAAAATTCAAAATTCGCCATAACGTGAAAGACGGCAGCGTTCAATTAGCGGATCATTATCAACAAA
ACACGCCGATTGGTCGCGGGCCTGTACTGTTACCTCGCAACCACTACCTGAGCACCCGTTCTAA
