>Addgene plasmid #71748 | Aurein1.2_(+36GFP)-Cre | addgene partial sequence | sequence record 138845 | T7term 5'-GCTAGTTATTGCTCAGCGG-3'
GAGTCCATGTGCTGGCGTTCAAATTTCGCAGCAGCGGTTTCTTTACCAGACTCGAGTCATTAGTGATGGT
GGTGGTGATGGGATCCGCCGTCGCCATCTTCCAGCAGGCGCACCATTGCCCCTGTTTCACTATCCAGGTT
ACGGATATAGTTCATGACAATATTTACATTGGTCCAGCCACCAGCTTGCATGATCTCCGGTATTGAAACT
CCAGCGCGGGCCATATCTCGCGCGGCTCCGACACGGGCACTGTGTCCAGACCAGGCCAGGTATCTCTGAC
CAGAGTCATCCTTAGCGCCGTAAATCAATCGATGAGTTGCTTCAAAAATCCCTTCCAGGGCGCGAGTTGA
TAGCTGGCTGGTGGCAGATGGCGCGGCAACACCATTTTTTCTGACCCGGCAAAACAGGTAGTTATTCGGA
TCATCAGCTACACCAGAGACGGAAATCCATCGCTCGACCAGTTTAGTTACCCCCAGGCTAAGTGCCTTCT
CTACACCTGCAGTGCTAACCAGCGTTTTCGTTCTGCCAATATGGATTAACATTCTCCCACCGTCAGTACG
TGAGATATCTTTAACCCTGATCCTGGCAATTTCGGCTATACGTAACAGGGTGTTATAAGCAATCCCCAGA
AATGCCAGATTACGTATATCCTGGCAGCGATCGCTATTTTCCATGAGTGAACGAACCTGGTCGAAATCAG
TGCGTTCGAACGCTAGAGCCTGTTTTGCACGTTCACCGGCATCAACGTTTTCTTTTCGGATACGCCGCAT
AACCAGTGAAACAGCATTGCTGTCACTTGGTCGTGGCAGCCCGGACCGACGATGAAGCATGTT
